>Addgene plasmid #67431 | pET-DEST42-SARA-V5-His6 | addgene partial sequence | sequence record 119568 | T7 5'-TAATACGACTCACTATAGGG-3'
CCTCTAGAATAATTTTGTTTAACTTTAAGAAGGAATATCACAAGTTTGTACAAAAAAGCAGGCTTAGAAG
GAGATAGAACCATGTCCTTCATATTTGATTGGATTTACAGTGGTTTCAGCAGTGTGCTACAGTTTTTAGG
ATTATATAAGAAAACTGGTAAACTGGTATTTCTTGGATTGGATAATGCAGGAAAAACAACATTGCTACAC
ATGCTAAAAGATGACAGACTTGGACAACATGTCCCAACATTACATCCCACTTCCGAAGAACTGACCATTG
CTGGCATGACGTTTACAACTTTTGATCTGGGTGGACATGTTCAAGCTCGAAGAGTGTGGAAAAACTACCT
TCCTGCTATCAATGGCATTGTATTTCTGGTGGATTGTGCAGACCACGAAAGGCTGTTAGAGTCAAAAGAA
GAACTTGATTCACTAATGACAGATGAAACCATTGCTAATGTGCCTATACTGATTCTTGGGAATAAGATCG
ACAGACCTGAAGCCATCAGTGAAGAGAGGTTGCGAGAGATGTTTGGTTTATATGGTCAGACAACAGGAAA
GGGGAGTATATCTCTGAAAGAACTGAATGCCCGACCCTTAGAAGTTTTCATGTGTAGTGTGCTCAAAAGA
CAAGGTTACGGAGAAGGCTTCCGCTGGATGGCACAGTACATTGATGACCCAGCTTTCTTGTACAAAGTGG
TGATCAATTCGAAGCTTGAAGGTAAGCCTATCCCTAACCCTCTCCTCGGTCTCGATTCTACGCGTACCGG
TCATCATCACCATCACCATTGAGTTTGATCCGGCTGCTAACAAAGCCCGAAAGGAAGCTGAGTTGGCTGC
TGCCACCGCTGAGCAATAACTAGCATAACCCCTTGGGGCCTCTAAACCGGGTCTTGAGGGGTTTTTTTGC
TGAAAGGGAGGAACTATATCC
