[The description below was written by a language model from this plasmid's Addgene catalogue record.]
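Description:
pET-DEST42-SARA-V5-His6 is a bacterial expression plasmid built on the commercial Gateway destination vector pET-DEST42 and designed to produce a human SAR-family GTPase in E. coli. The open reading frame, recorded as SARA from Homo sapiens, was introduced by Gateway recombination cloning. The linked gene entry is SAR1B (for which SARA2 is listed as an alias), so the record leaves some ambiguity about which SAR1 paralogue the "SARA" name refers to. The plasmid is selected with ampicillin and is listed as high copy. The record provides no feature table, so the origin of replication and other backbone elements are not itemised.

Expression is driven by a T7 promoter coupled to a lac operator. Transcription therefore depends on T7 RNA polymerase supplied by the host and is held in check by Lac repressor until induction, the standard arrangement for pET-type systems. The listed sequencing primers (T7 and T7-term) suggest that the insert lies between the T7 promoter and a T7 terminator. The backbone contributes two C-terminal tags fused in frame to the insert. The V5 epitope allows immunodetection, and the hexahistidine tag allows purification by immobilised metal affinity chromatography.

The construct belongs to a set of plasmids assembled for expressing or knocking down human ARF-family GTPases (ARF, ARL and SAR proteins). Its stated use is production of recombinant, C-terminally V5- and His6-tagged human SAR protein in bacteria.
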