Addgene plasmid #67431: pET-DEST42-SARA-V5-His6
Purpose: Expression of hSara with C-term V5 and His6 tag in E. coli
Depositing lab: Richard Kahn. Depositing organization: Emory University. Publication: Tool box: Plasmids for the expression or knockdown of human ARF Family GTPases (ARF/ARL/SAR) and their co-expression in bacteria with N-myristoyltransferases. Kerr SC, Kahn RA. Cell Logist. 2015 Sep 21;5(3):e1090523. doi: 10.1080/21592799.2015.1090523. eCollection 2015 Jul-Sep. PubMed 27057421.
Backbone
  Vector backbone: pET-DEST42
  Backbone manufacturer: Life Technologies
  Vector type: Bacterial Expression
Growth in bacteria
  Bacterial resistance: Ampicillin, 100 μg/mL
  Growth temperature: 37°C
  Growth strain: DH5alpha
  Copy number: High Copy
Gene/Insert
  Gene/Insert name: SARA (alt name: pRK21n-D42)
  Species: H. sapiens (human)
  Entrez Gene: SAR1B (a.k.a. ANDD, CMRD, GTBPB, SARA2)
  Promoter: T7/lacO
  Tag / fusion protein: V5 (C terminal on backbone); His (C terminal on backbone)
  Cloning method: Gateway Cloning
  Sequencing primers: 5′ T7; 3′ T7-term
Terms and licenses: Academic/Nonprofit Terms; Industry Terms: Not Available to Industry
How to cite: pET-DEST42-SARA-V5-His6 was a gift from Richard Kahn (Addgene plasmid # 67431 ; http://n2t.net/addgene:67431 ; RRID:Addgene_67431)
